>Addgene plasmid #214668 | pAAV_MLP-BC0253-luc2 | addgene full sequence | sequence record 426605 | Addgene NGS Result
TAGCTGCGCGCTCGCTCGCTCACTGAGGCCGCCCGGGCAAAGCCCGGGCGTCGGGCGACCTTTGGTCGCC
CGGCCTCAGTGAGCGAGCGAGCGCGCAGAGAGGGAGTGGCCAACTCCATCACTAGGGGTTCCTTGTAGTT
AATGATTAACCCGCCATGCTACTTATCTACGTAGCCATGCTCTAGGTACCTTCTTCAAGGACGACGGCAA
CTACAAGACCCGCGCCGAGGTGAAGTTCGAGGGCGACACCCTGGTGAACCGCATCGAGCTGAAGGGCATC
GACTTCAAGGAGGACGGCAACATCCTGGGGCACAAGCTGGAGTACAACTACAACAGCCACAACGTCCATA
TCATGGCCGACAAGCAGAAGAACGGCATCAAGGTGAACTTCAAGATCCGCCACAACATCGAGGACGGCAG
CGTGCAGCTCGCCGACCACTCATATGTACTCGAGTTGTCGACGGTATCGATAAGCTTGATATCACAAGTT
TGTACAAAAAAGCAGGCTATGGTGAGCAAGGGCGAGGAGCTGTTCACCGGGGTGGTGCCCATCCTGGTCG
AGCTGGACGGCGACGTAAACGGCCACAAGTTCAGCGTGTCCGGCGAGGGCGAGGGCGATGCCACCTACGG
CAAGCTGACCCTGAAGTTCATCTGCACCACCGGCAAGCTGCCCGTGCCCTGGCCCACCCTCGTGACCACC
CTGACCTACAACTTTTCTATACAAAGTTGGCAAGTGCAGGTGCCAGAACATTTCTCTGGCCTAACTGGAA
GACGCTAGCGGGGGGCTATAAAAGGGGGTGGGGGCGTTCGTCCTCACTCTAGATCTGCGATCTAAGTAAG
CTTGGCAATCCGGTACTGTTGGTAAAGCCCAACTTTGTATAATAAAGTTGAGCTAGTTGCTAAGTCTGCC
GAGTAGAATTAACCCTCACTAAAGGGTAGGTGACACTATTCTATACTTTACTACTTCTAACAGGCACATC
TAATCAAATCAATCACATCCTATAGTGAGTCGTATTAGTAGACGCGAGTCAATGCATGTACGACAGCTTT
CTTGTACAAAGTGGTGATATCGAATTCCTGCAGCCCGGGGGATCCGCCCGGGCTAGAGCGGCCGCCACCG
CGGTGGAGCTCGCGACTAGTGACGCCACCATGGAAGATGCCAAAAACATTAAGAAGGGCCCAGCGCCATT
CTACCCACTCGAAGACGGGACCGCCGGCGAGCAGCTGCACAAAGCCATGAAGCGCTACGCCCTGGTGCCT
GGCACCATCGCCTTTACCGACGCACATATCGAGGTGGACATTACCTACGCCGAGTACTTCGAGATGAGCG
TTCGGCTGGCAGAAGCTATGAAGCGCTATGGGCTGAATACAAACCATCGGATCGTGGTGTGCAGCGAGAA
TAGCTTGCAGTTCTTCATGCCCGTGTTGGGTGCCCTGTTCATCGGTGTGGCTGTGGCCCCAGCTAACGAC
ATCTACAACGAGCGCGAGCTGCTGAACAGCATGGGCATCAGCCAGCCCACCGTCGTATTCGTGAGCAAGA
AAGGGCTGCAAAAGATCCTCAACGTGCAAAAGAAGCTACCGATCATACAAAAGATCATCATCATGGATAG
CAAGACCGACTACCAGGGCTTCCAAAGCATGTACACCTTCGTGACTTCCCATTTGCCACCCGGCTTCAAC
GAGTACGACTTCGTGCCCGAGAGCTTCGACCGGGACAAAACCATCGCCCTGATCATGAACAGTAGTGGCA
GTACCGGATTGCCCAAGGGCGTAGCCCTACCGCACCGCACCGCTTGTGTCCGATTCAGTCATGCCCGCGA
CCCCATCTTCGGCAACCAGATCATCCCCGACACCGCTATCCTCAGCGTGGTGCCATTTCACCACGGCTTC
GGCATGTTCACCACGCTGGGCTACTTGATCTGCGGCTTTCGGGTCGTGCTCATGTACCGCTTCGAGGAGG
AGCTATTCTTGCGCAGCTTGCAAGACTATAAGATTCAATCTGCCCTGCTGGTGCCCACACTATTTAGCTT
CTTCGCTAAGAGCACTCTCATCGACAAGTACGACCTAAGCAACTTGCACGAGATCGCCAGCGGCGGGGCG
CCGCTCAGCAAGGAGGTAGGTGAGGCCGTGGCCAAACGCTTCCACCTACCAGGCATCCGCCAGGGCTACG
GCCTGACAGAAACAACCAGCGCCATTCTGATCACCCCCGAAGGGGACGACAAGCCTGGCGCAGTAGGCAA
GGTGGTGCCCTTCTTCGAGGCTAAGGTGGTGGACTTGGACACCGGTAAGACACTGGGTGTGAACCAGCGC
GGCGAGCTGTGCGTCCGTGGCCCCATGATCATGAGCGGCTACGTTAACAACCCCGAGGCTACAAACGCTC
TCATCGACAAGGACGGCTGGCTGCACAGCGGCGACATCGCCTACTGGGACGAGGACGAGCACTTCTTCAT
CGTGGACCGGCTGAAGAGCCTGATCAAATACAAGGGCTACCAGGTAGCCCCAGCCGAACTGGAGAGCATC
CTGCTGCAACACCCCAACATCTTCGACGCCGGGGTCGCCGGCCTGCCCGACGACGATGCCGGCGAGCTGC
CCGCCGCAGTCGTCGTGCTGGAACACGGTAAAACCATAACCGAGAAGGAGATCGTGGACTATGTGGCCAG
CCAGGCTACAACCGCCAAGAAGCTGCGCGGTGGTGTTGTGTTCGTGGACGAGGTGCCTAAAGGACTGACC
GGCAAGTTGGACGCCCGCAAGATCCGCGAGATTCTCATTAAGGCCAAGAAGGGCGGCAAGATCGCCGTGT
AATTCGAATTCGATATCAAGCTTATCGATAATCAACCTCTGGATTACAAAATTTGTGAAAGATTGACTGG
TATTCTTAACTATGTTGCTCCTTTTACGCTATGTGGATACGCTGCTTTAATGCCTTTGTATCATGCTATT
GCTTCCCGTATGGCTTTCATTTTCTCCTCCTTGTATAAATCCTGGTTGCTGTCTCTTTATGAGGAGTTGT
GGCCCGTTGTCAGGCAACGTGGCGTGGTGTGCACTGTGTTTGCTGACGCAACCCCCACTGGTTGGGGCAT
TGCCACCACCTGTCAGCTCCTTTCCGGGACTTTCGCTTTCCCCCTCCCTATTGCCACGGCGGAACTCATC
GCCGCCTGCCTTGCCCGCTGCTGGACAGGGGCTCGGCTGTTGGGCACTGACAATTCCGTGGTGTTGTCGG
GGAAATCATCGTCCTTTCCTTGGCTGCTCGCCTGTGTTGCCACCTGGATTCTGCGCGGGACGTCCTTCTG
CTACGTCCCTTCGGCCCTCAATCCAGCGGACCTTCCTTCCCGCGGCCTGCTGCCGGCTCTGCGGCCTCTT
CCGCGTCTTCGCCTTCGCCCTCAGACGAGTCGGATCTCCCTTTGGGCCGCCTCCCCGCATCGATACCGTC
GACTCGCTGATCAGCCTCGACTGTGCCTTCTAGTTGCCAGCCATCTGTTGTTTGCCCCTCCCCCGTGCCT
TCCTTGACCCTGGAAGGTGCCACTCCCACTGTCCTTTCCTAATAAAATGAGGAAATTGCATCGCATTGTC
TGAGTAGGTGTCATTCTATTCTGGGGGGTGGGGTGGGGCAGGACAGCAAGGGGGAGGATTGGGAAGACAA
TAGCAGGCATGCTGGGGATGCGGTGGGCTCTATGGCTTCTGAGGCGGAAAGAACCAGCTGGGGCTCGACT
AGAGCATGGCTACGTAGATAAGTAGCATGGCGGGTTAATCATTAACTACAAGGAACCCCTAGTGATGGAG
TTGGCCACTCCCTCTCTGCGCGCTCGCTCGCTCACTGAGGCCGGGCGACCAAAGGTCGCCCGACGCCCGG
GCGGCCTCAGTGAGCGAGCGAGCGCGCAGAGCTTTTTGCAAAAGCCTAGGCCTCCAAAAAAGCCTCCTCA
CTACTTCTGGAATAGCTCAGAGGCCGAGGCGGCCTCGGCCTCTGCATAAATAAAAAAAATTAGTCAGCCA
TGGGGCGGAGAATGGGCGGAACTGGGCGGAGTTAGGGGCGGGATGGGCGGAGTTAGGGGCGGGACTATGG
TTGCTGACTAATTGAGATGCATGCTTTGCATACTTCTGCCTGCTGGGGAGCCTGGGGACTTTCCACACCT
GGTTGCTGACTAATTGAGATGCATGCTTTGCATACTTCTGCCTGCTGGGGAGCCTGGGGACTTTCCACAC
CCTAACTGACACACATTCCACAGCTGCATTAATGAATCGGCCAACGCGCGGGGAGAGGCGGTTTGCGTAT
TGGGCGCTCTTCCGCTTCCTCGCTCACTGACTCGCTGCGCTCGGTCGTTCGGCTGCGGCGAGCGGTATCA
GCTCACTCAAAGGCGGTAATACGGTTATCCACAGAATCAGGGGATAACGCAGGAAAGAACATGTGAGCAA
AAGGCCAGCAAAAGGCCAGGAACCGTAAAAAGGCCGCGTTGCTGGCGTTTTTCCATAGGCTCCGCCCCCC
TGACGAGCATCACAAAAATCGACGCTCAAGTCAGAGGTGGCGAAACCCGACAGGACTATAAAGATACCAG
GCGTTTCCCCCTGGAAGCTCCCTCGTGCGCTCTCCTGTTCCGACCCTGCCGCTTACCGGATACCTGTCCG
CCTTTCTCCCTTCGGGAAGCGTGGCGCTTTCTCATAGCTCACGCTGTAGGTATCTCAGTTCGGTGTAGGT
CGTTCGCTCCAAGCTGGGCTGTGTGCACGAACCCCCCGTTCAGCCCGACCGCTGCGCCTTATCCGGTAAC
TATCGTCTTGAGTCCAACCCGGTAAGACACGACTTATCGCCACTGGCAGCAGCCACTGGTAACAGGATTA
GCAGAGCGAGGTATGTAGGCGGTGCTACAGAGTTCTTGAAGTGGTGGCCTAACTACGGCTACACTAGAAG
AACAGTATTTGGTATCTGCGCTCTGCTGAAGCCAGTTACCTTCGGAAAAAGAGTTGGTAGCTCTTGATCC
GGCAAACAAACCACCGCTGGTAGCGGTGGTTTTTTTGTTTGCAAGCAGCAGATTACGCGCAGAAAAAAAG
GATCTCAAGAAGATCCTTTGATCTTTTCTACGGGGTCTGACGCTCAGTGGAACGAAAACTCACGTTAAGG
GATTTTGGTCATGAGATTATCAAAAAGGATCTTCACCTAGATCCTTTTAAATTAAAAATGAAGTTTTAAA
TCAATCTAAAGTATATATGAGTAAACTTGGTCTGACAGTTACCAATGCTTAATCAGTGAGGCACCTATCT
CAGCGATCTGTCTATTTCGTTCATCCATAGTTGCCTGACTCCCCGTCGTGTAGATAACTACGATACGGGA
GGGCTTACCATCTGGCCCCAGTGCTGCAATGATACCGCGAGACCCACGCTCACCGGCTCCAGATTTATCA
GCAATAAACCAGCCAGCCGGAAGGGCCGAGCGCAGAAGTGGTCCTGCAACTTTATCCGCCTCCATCCAGT
CTATTAATTGTTGCCGGGAAGCTAGAGTAAGTAGTTCGCCAGTTAATAGTTTGCGCAACGTTGTTGCCAT
TGCTACAGGCATCGTGGTGTCACGCTCGTCGTTTGGTATGGCTTCATTCAGCTCCGGTTCCCAACGATCA
AGGCGAGTTACATGATCCCCCATGTTGTGCAAAAAAGCGGTTAGCTCCTTCGGTCCTCCGATCGTTGTCA
GAAGTAAGTTGGCCGCAGTGTTATCACTCATGGTTATGGCAGCACTGCATAATTCTCTTACTGTCATGCC
ATCCGTAAGATGCTTTTCTGTGACTGGTGAGTACTCAACCAAGTCATTCTGAGAATAGTGTATGCGGCGA
CCGAGTTGCTCTTGCCCGGCGTCAATACGGGATAATACCGCGCCACATAGCAGAACTTTAAAAGTGCTCA
TCATTGGAAAACGTTCTTCGGGGCGAAAACTCTCAAGGATCTTACCGCTGTTGAGATCCAGTTCGATGTA
ACCCACTCGTGCACCCAACTGATCTTCAGCATCTTTTACTTTCACCAGCGTTTCTGGGTGAGCAAAAACA
GGAAGGCAAAATGCCGCAAAAAAGGGAATAAGGGCGACACGGAAATGTTGAATACTCATACTCTTCCTTT
TTCAATATTATTGAAGCATTTATCAGGGTTATTGTCTCATGAGCGGATACATATTTGAATGTATTTAGAA
AAATAAACAAATAGGGGTTCCGCGCACATTTCCCCGAAAAGTGCCACCTGACGTCTAAGAAACCATTATT
ATCATGACATTAACCTATAAAAATAGGCGTATCACGAGGCCCTTTCGTCTCGCGCGTTTCGGTGATGACG
GTGAAAACCTCTGACACATGCAGCTCCCGGAGACGGTCACAGCTTGTCTGTAAGCGGATGCCGGGAGCAG
ACAAGCCCGTCAGGGCGCGTCAGCGGGTGTTGGCGGGTGTCGGGGCTGGCTTAACTATGCGGCATCAGAG
CAGATTGTACTGAGAGTGCACCATTCGACGCTCTCCCTTATGCGACTCCTGCATTAGGAAGCAGCCCAGT
AGTAGGTTGAGGCCGTTGAGCACCGCCGCCGCAAGGAATGGTGCATGCAAGGAGATGGCGCCCAACAGTC
CCCCGGCCACGGGGCCTGCCACCATACCCACGCCGAAACAAGCGCTCATGAGCCCGAAGTGGCGAGCCCG
ATCTTCCCCATCGGTGATGTCGGCGATATAGGCGCCAGCAACCGCACCTGTGGCGCCGGTGATGCCGGCC
ACGATGCGTCCGGCGTAGAGGATCTGGCTAGCGATGACCCTGCTGATTGGTTCGCTGACCATTTCCGGGT
GCGGGACGGCGTTACCAGAAACTCAGAAGGTTCGTCCAACCAAACCGACTCTGACGGCAGTTTACGAGAG
AGATGATAGGGTCTGCTTCAGTAAGCCAGATGCTACACAATTAGGCTTGTACATATTGTCGTTAGAACGC
GGCTACAATTAATACATAACCTTATGTATCATACACATACGATTTAGGTGACACTATAGAATACACGGAA
TTAATTC
Features (pLannotate 1.2.2; 27 found; start..end, strand, type, name):
      2..133     -  repeat_region  AAV2 ITR (fragment): inverted terminal repeat of adeno-associated virus serotype 2 inverted
    191..439     +  CDS            (3-F)Tyr-EGFP (fragment): (3-F)Tyr-EGFP is a basic (constitutively fluorescent) green fluorescent protein published in 2004, derived from Aequorea victoria.
    457..483     -  misc_feature   MCS (fragment): pBluescript multiple cloning site
    484..508     +  protein_bind   attB1: mutant version of attB; recombination site for the Gateway® BP reaction BP Clonase™
    509..709     +  CDS            EGFP (fragment): EGFP is a basic (constitutively fluorescent) green fluorescent protein published in 1996, derived from Aequorea victoria. It is reported to be a rapidly-maturing weak dimer with moderate acid sensitivity.
    709..729     -  protein_bind   attB4: mutant version of attB; core recombination site for the Gateway® BP reaction BP Clonase™
    730..757     +  misc_feature   pause site (fragment): RNA polymerase II transcriptional pause signal from the human α2 globin gene
    870..890     +  protein_bind   attB3: mutant version of attB; core recombination site for the Gateway® BP reaction BP Clonase™
    917..935     +  promoter       T3 promoter: promoter for bacteriophage T3 RNA polymerase
    999..1017    -  promoter       T7 promoter: promoter for bacteriophage T7 RNA polymerase
   1044..1064    -  protein_bind   attB2: mutant version of attB; core recombination site for the Gateway® BP reaction BP Clonase™
   1150..2802    +  CDS            luciferase: firefly luciferase synthetic luc2 version of the luciferase gene
   2806..2830    +  misc_feature   MCS (fragment): pBluescript multiple cloning site
   2830..3418    +  misc_feature   WPRE: woodchuck hepatitis virus posttranscriptional regulatory element
   3451..3675    +  polyA_signal   bGH poly(A) signal: bovine growth hormone polyadenylation signal
   3679..3700    +  promoter       SV40 promoter (fragment): SV40 enhancer and early promoter
   3761..3852    +  repeat_region  AAV2 ITR (fragment): inverted terminal repeat of adeno-associated virus serotype 2 inverted
   3852..3881    -  repeat_region  AAV2 ITR (fragment): inverted terminal repeat of adeno-associated virus serotype 2 inverted
   3885..4214    -  promoter       SV40 promoter: SV40 enhancer and early promoter
   4221..4277    -  CDS            lacI (fragment): lac repressor; lacI; The lac repressor binds to the lac operator to inhibit transcription in E. coli. This inhibition can be relieved by adding lactose or isopropyl-β-D-thiogalactopyranoside (IPTG).
   4460..5048    -  rep_origin     ori: high-copy-number ColE1/pMB1/pBR322/pUC origin of replication
   5219..6079    -  CDS            AmpR: β-lactamase; bla; confers resistance to ampicillin, carbenicillin, and related antibiotics
   6080..6184    -  promoter       AmpR promoter: bla
   6279..6314    +  CDS            rop (fragment): Rop protein, which maintains plasmids at low copy number; rop
   6416..6464    +  misc_feature   bom (fragment): basis of mobility region from pBR322
   6465..6744    -  CDS            TcR (fragment): tetracycline efflux protein; tet; confers resistance to tetracycline
   6972..6990    +  promoter       SP6 promoter: promoter for bacteriophage SP6 RNA polymerase
