[The description below was written by a language model from this plasmid's Addgene catalogue record and pLannotate feature annotations shown in this document.]
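Description:
pAAV_MLP-BC0253-luc2 is an AAV transfer plasmid for mammalian expression. It carries a barcoded firefly luciferase reporter and serves as an internal control in a multiplexed, barcode-based cell assay (the associated publication describes profiling of ERBB receptor antagonists). It is maintained in E. coli through a high-copy ColE1/pUC-type origin and an ampicillin resistance gene (β-lactamase with its own promoter). The backbone also retains non-functional remnants of pBR322-type elements (rop, bom, TcR and lacI fragments), an SV40 enhancer/early promoter outside the viral cassette, and an SP6 promoter.

The payload lies between AAV2 inverted terminal repeats, which are annotated only as fragments and which allow the cassette to be packaged into recombinant AAV particles. It was assembled by multi-fragment Gateway recombination, which left attB1, attB4, attB3 and attB2 scars in series. Short EGFP-derived fragments before attB1 and between attB1 and attB4 are too small to encode a functional fluorescent protein; their role is not stated, though they may be stuffer sequence. A fragment of the human α2-globin transcriptional pause site follows attB4, presumably to limit read-through from upstream.

According to the catalogue entry, the insert is the adenovirus major late promoter (MLP) together with barcode 0253. Neither is annotated in the feature table. The unannotated stretch between attB4 and attB3 is a plausible position for the promoter, and the interval between attB3 and attB2, flanked by T3 and T7 promoter sites, for the barcode, but this is inference. Downstream lie the synthetic luc2 coding sequence, a WPRE to enhance transcript stability and expression, and the bovine growth hormone polyadenylation signal. The transcript should therefore provide both a luminescent readout and a sequenceable barcode for normalisation in pooled assays.
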