Addgene plasmid #214668: pAAV_MLP-BC0253-luc2
Purpose: barcoded assay, internal control
Depositing lab: Michael Wehr. Depositing organization: Systasy Bioscience GmbH. Publication: Protocol for identifying properties of ERBB receptor antagonists using the barcoded ERBBprofiler assay. Popovic L, Rossner MJ, Wehr MC. STAR Protoc. 2024 Apr 16;5(2):102987. doi: 10.1016/j.xpro.2024.102987. PubMed 38635397.
Backbone
  Vector backbone: pAAV
  Vector type: Mammalian Expression, AAV
Growth in bacteria
  Bacterial resistance: Ampicillin, 100 μg/mL
  Growth temperature: 37°C
  Growth strain: NEB Stable
  Copy number: High Copy
Gene/Insert
  Gene/Insert name: Adenovirus major late promoter (MLP) with barcode 0253
  Species: Synthetic
  Cloning method: Gateway Cloning
Terms and licenses: Academic/Nonprofit Terms; Industry Terms: Not Available to Industry
How to cite: pAAV_MLP-BC0253-luc2 was a gift from Michael Wehr (Addgene plasmid # 214668 ; http://n2t.net/addgene:214668 ; RRID:Addgene_214668)
